>Addgene plasmid #13846 | pCDNA3 Flag Jnk1a1(apf) | addgene full sequence | sequence record 154540 | Addgene NGS results
CTTCCGCTTCCTCGCTCACTGACTCGCTGCGCTCGGTCGTTCGGCTGCGGCGAGCGGTATCAGCTCACTC
AAAGGCGGTAATACGGTTATCCACAGAATCAGGGGATAACGCAGGAAAGAACATGTGAGCAAAAGGCCAG
CAAAAGGCCAGGAACCGTAAAAAGGCCGCGTTGCTGGCGTTTTTCCATAGGCTCCGCCCCCCTGACGAGC
ATCACAAAAATCGACGCTCAAGTCAGAGGTGGCGAAACCCGACAGGACTATAAAGATACCAGGCGTTTCC
CCCTGGAAGCTCCCTCGTGCGCTCTCCTGTTCCGACCCTGCCGCTTACCGGATACCTGTCCGCCTTTCTC
CCTTCGGGAAGCGTGGCGCTTTCTCATAGCTCACGCTGTAGGTATCTCAGTTCGGTGTAGGTCGTTCGCT
CCAAGCTGGGCTGTGTGCACGAACCCCCCGTTCAGCCCGACCGCTGCGCCTTATCCGGTAACTATCGTCT
TGAGTCCAACCCGGTAAGACACGACTTATCGCCACTGGCAGCAGCCACTGGTAACAGGATTAGCAGAGCG
AGGTATGTAGGCGGTGCTACAGAGTTCTTGAAGTGGTGGCCTAACTACGGCTACACTAGAAGAACAGTAT
TTGGTATCTGCGCTCTGCTGAAGCCAGTTACCTTCGGAAAAAGAGTTGGTAGCTCTTGATCCGGCAAACA
AACCACCGCTGGTAGCGGTGGTTTTTTTGTTTGCAAGCAGCAGATTACGCGCAGAAAAAAAGGATCTCAA
GAAGATCCTTTGATCTTTTCTACGGGGTCTGACGCTCAGTGGAACGAAAACTCACGTTAAGGGATTTTGG
TCATGAGATTATCAAAAAGGATCTTCACCTAGATCCTTTTAAATTAAAAATGAAGTTTTAAATCAATCTA
AAGTATATATGAGTAAACTTGGTCTGACAGTTACCAATGCTTAATCAGTGAGGCACCTATCTCAGCGATC
TGTCTATTTCGTTCATCCATAGTTGCCTGACTCCCCGTCGTGTAGATAACTACGATACGGGAGGGCTTAC
CATCTGGCCCCAGTGCTGCAATGATACCGCGAGACCCACGCTCACCGGCTCCAGATTTATCAGCAATAAA
CCAGCCAGCCGGAAGGGCCGAGCGCAGAAGTGGTCCTGCAACTTTATCCGCCTCCATCCAGTCTATTAAT
TGTTGCCGGGAAGCTAGAGTAAGTAGTTCGCCAGTTAATAGTTTGCGCAACGTTGTTGCCATTGCTACAG
GCATCGTGGTGTCACGCTCGTCGTTTGGTATGGCTTCATTCAGCTCCGGTTCCCAACGATCAAGGCGAGT
TACATGATCCCCCATGTTGTGCAAAAAAGCGGTTAGCTCCTTCGGTCCTCCGATCGTTGTCAGAAGTAAG
TTGGCCGCAGTGTTATCACTCATGGTTATGGCAGCACTGCATAATTCTCTTACTGTCATGCCATCCGTAA
GATGCTTTTCTGTGACTGGTGAGTACTCAACCAAGTCATTCTGAGAATAGTGTATGCGGCGACCGAGTTG
TTCTTGCCCGGCGTCAATACGGGATAATACCGCGCCACATAGCAGAACTTTAAAAGTGCTCATCATTGGA
AAACGTTCTTCGGGGCGAAAACTCTCAAGGATCTTACCGCTGTTGAGATCCAGTTCGATGTAACCCACTC
GTGCACCCAACTGATCTTCAGCATCTTTTACTTTCACCAGCGTTTCTGGGTGAGCAAAAACAGGAAGGCA
AAATGCCGCAAAAAAGGGAATAAGGGCGACACGGAAATGTTGAATACTCATACTCTTCCTTTTTCAATAT
TATTGAAGCATTTATCAGGGTTATTGTCTCATGAGCGGATACATATTTGAATGTATTTAGAAAAATAAAC
AAATAGGGGTTCCGCGCACATTTCCCCGAAAAGTGCCACCTGACGTCGACGGATCGGGAGATCTCCCGAT
CCCCTATGGTGCACTCTCAGTACAATCTGCTCTGATGCCGCATAGTTAAGCCAGTATCTGCTCCCTGCTT
GTGTGTTGGAGGTCGCTGAGTAGTGCGCGAGCAAAATTTAAGCTACAACAAGGCAAGGCTTGACCGACAA
TTGCATGAAGAATCTGCTTAGGGTTAGGCGTTTTGCGCTGCTTCGCGATGTACGGGCCAGATATACGCGT
TGACATTGATTATTGACTAGTTATTAATAGTAATCAATTACGGGGTCATTAGTTCATAGCCCATATATGG
AGTTCCGCGTTACATAACTTACGGTAAATGGCCCGCCTGGCTGACCGCCCAACGACCCCCGCCCATTGAC
GTCAATAATGACGTATGTTCCCATAGTAACGCCAATAGGGACTTTCCATTGACGTCAATGGGTGGAGTAT
TTACGGTAAACTGCCCACTTGGCAGTACATCAAGTGTATCATATGCCAAGTACGCCCCCTATTGACGTCA
ATGACGGTAAATGGCCCGCCTGGCATTATGCCCAGTACATGACCTTATGGGACTTTCCTACTTGGCAGTA
CATCTACGTATTAGTCATCGCTATTACCATGGTGATGCGGTTTTGGCAGTACATCAATGGGCGTGGATAG
CGGTTTGACTCACGGGGATTTCCAAGTCTCCACCCCATTGACGTCAATGGGAGTTTGTTTTGGCACCAAA
ATCAACGGGACTTTCCAAAATGTCGTAACAACTCCGCCCCATTGACGCAAATGGGCGGTAGGCGTGTACG
GTGGGAGGTCTATATAAGCAGAGCTCTCTGGCTAACTAGAGAACCCACTGCTTACTGGCTTATCGAAATT
AATACGACTCACTATAGGGAGACCCAAGCTTCGGCAGCCAACATGGACTATAAGGACGATGATGACAAAA
GCAGAAGCAAGCGTGACAACAATTTTTATAGTGTAGAGATTGGAGATTCTACATTCACAGTCCTGAAACG
ATATCAGAATTTAAAACCTATAGGCTCAGGAGCTCAAGGAATAGTATGCGCAGCTTATGATGCCATTCTT
GAAAGAAATGTTGCAATCAAGAAGCTAAGCCGACCATTTCAGAATCAGACTCATGCCAAGCGGGCCTACA
GAGAGCTAGTTCTTATGAAATGTGTTAATCACAAAAATATAATTGGCCTTTTGAATGTTTTCACACCACA
GAAATCCCTAGAAGAATTTCAAGATGTTTACATAGTCATGGAGCTCATGGATGCAAATCTTTGCCAAGTG
ATTCAGATGGAGCTAGATCATGAAAGAATGTCCTACCTTCTCTATCAGATGCTGTGTGGAATCAAGCACC
TTCATTCTGCTGGAATTATTCATCGGGACTTAAAGCCCAGTAATATAGTAGTAAAATCTGATTGCACTTT
GAAGATTCTTGACTTCGGTCTGGCCAGGACTGCAGGAACGAGTTTTATGATGGCGCCTTTTGTCGTCACA
CGGTATTACAGAGCACCCGAGGTCATCCTTGGCATGGGCTACAAGGAAAACGTGGATTTATGGTCTGTGG
GGTGCATTATGGGAGAAATGGTTTGCCACAAAATCCTCTTTCCAGGAAGGGACTATATTGATCAGTGGAA
TAAAGTTATTGAACAGCTTGGAACACCATGTCCTGAATTCATGAAGAAACTGCAACCAACAGTAAGGACT
TACGTTGAAAACAGACCTAAATATGCTGGATATAGCTTTGAGAAACTCTTCCCTGATGTCCTTTTCCCAG
CTGACTCAGAACACAACAAACTTAAAGCCAGTCAGGCAAGGGATTTGTTATCCAAAATGCTGGTAATAGA
TGCATCTAAAAGGATCTCTGTAGATGAAGCTCTCCAACACCCGTACATCAATGTCTGGTATGATCCTTCT
GAAGCAGAAGCTCCACCACCAAAGATCCCTGACAAGCAGTTAGATGAAAGGGAACACACAATAGAAGAGT
GGAAAGAATTGATATATAAGGAAGTTATGGACTTGGAGGAGAGAACCAAGAATGGAGTTATACGGGGGCA
GCCCTCTCCTTTAGCACAGGTGCAGCAGTGATCAATGGCTCTCAGCATCCATCATCATCGTCGTCTGTCA
ATGATGTGTCTTCAATGTCAACAGATCCGACTTTGGCCTCTGATACAGACAGCAGTCTAGAGGGCCCTAT
TCTATAGTGTCACCTAAATGCTAGAGCTCGCTGATCAGCCTCGACTGTGCCTTCTAGTTGCCAGCCATCT
GTTGTTTGCCCCTCCCCCGTGCCTTCCTTGACCCTGGAAGGTGCCACTCCCACTGTCCTTTCCTAATAAA
ATGAGGAAATTGCATCGCATTGTCTGAGTAGGTGTCATTCTATTCTGGGGGGTGGGGTGGGGCAGGACAG
CAAGGGGGAGGATTGGGAAGACAATAGCAGGCATGCTGGGGATGCGGTGGGCTCTATGGCTTCTGAGGCG
GAAAGAACCAGCTGGGGCTCTAGGGGGTATCCCC
[124 nt withheld, positions 4445-4568]
C
[91 nt withheld, positions 4570-4660]
A
[49 nt withheld, positions 4662-4710]
CCTTTGACGTTGGAGTCCACGTTCTTT
[37 nt withheld, positions 4738-4774]
ACCCTATCTCGGTCTATTCTTTTGATTTATAAGGGATTTTGCCGATTTCGGCCTATTGGTTAAAAAATGA
GCTGATTTAACAAAAATTTAACGCGAATTAATTCTGTGGAATGTGTGTCAGTTAGGGTGTGGAAAGTCCC
CAGGCTCCCCAGCAGGCAGAAGTATGCAAAGCATGCATCTCAATTAGTCAGCAACCAGGTGTGGAAAGTC
CCCAGGCTCCCCAGCAGGCAGAAGTATGCAAAGCATGCATCTCAATTAGTCAGCAACCATAGTCCCGCCC
CTAACTCCGCCCATCCCGCCCCTAACTCCGCCCAGTTCCGCCCATTCTCCGCCCCATGGCTGACTAATTT
TTTTTATTTATGCAGAGGCCGAGGCCGCCTCTGCCTCTGAGCTATTCCAGAAGTAGTGAGGAGGCTTTTT
TGGAGGCCTAGGCTTTTGCAAAAAGCTCCCGGGAGCTTGTATATCCATTTTCGGATCTGATCAAGAGACA
GGATGAGGATCGTTTCGCATGATTGAACAAGATGGATTGCACGCAGGTTCTCCGGCCGCTTGGGTGGAGA
GGCTATTCGGCTATGACTGGGCACAACAGACAATCGGCTGCTCTGATGCCGCCGTGTTCCGGCTGTCAGC
GCAGGGGCGCCCGGTTCTTTTTGTCAAGACCGACCTGTCCGGTGCCCTGAATGAACTGCAGGACGAGGCA
GCGCGGCTATCGTGGCTGGCCACGACGGGCGTTCCTTGCGCAGCTGTGCTCGACGTTGTCACTGAAGCGG
GAAGGGACTGGCTGCTATTGGGCGAAGTGCCGGGGCAGGATCTCCTGTCATCTCACCTTGCTCCTGCCGA
GAAAGTATCCATCATGGCTGATGCAATGCGGCGGCTGCATACGCTTGATCCGGCTACCTGCCCATTCGAC
CACCAAGCGAAACATCGCATCGAGCGAGCACGTACTCGGATGGAAGCCGGTCTTGTCGATCAGGATGATC
TGGACGAAGAGCATCAGGGGCTCGCGCCAGCCGAACTGTTCGCCAGGCTCAAGGCGCGCATGCCCGACGG
CGAGGATCTCGTCGTGACCCATGGCGATGCCTGCTTGCCGAATATCATGGTGGAAAATGGCCGCTTTTCT
GGATTCATCGACTGTGGCCGGCTGGGTGTGGCGGACCGCTATCAGGACATAGCGTTGGCTACCCGTGATA
TTGCTGAAGAGCTTGGCGGCGAATGGGCTGACCGCTTCCTCGTGCTTTACGGTATCGCCGCTCCCGATTC
GCAGCGCATCGCCTTCTATCGCCTTCTTGACGAGTTCTTCTGAGCGGGACTCTGGGGTTCGAAATGACCG
ACCAAGCGACGCCCAACCTGCCATCACGAGATTTCGATTCCACCGCCGCCTTCTATGAAAGGTTGGGCTT
CGGAATCGTTTTCCGGGACGCCGGCTGGATGATCCTCCAGCGCGGGGATCTCATGCTGGAGTTCTTCGCC
CACCCCAACTTGTTTATTGCAGCTTATAATGGTTACAAATAAAGCAATAGCATCACAAATTTCACAAATA
AAGCATTTTTTTCACTGCATTCTAGTTGTGGTTTGTCCAAACTCATCAATGTATCTTATCATGTCTGTAT
ACCGTCGACCTCTAGCTAGAGCTTGGCGTAATCATGGTCATAGCTGTTTCCTGTGTGAAATTGTTATCCG
CTCACAATTCCACACAACATACGAGCCGGAAGCATAAAGTGTAAAGCCTGGGGTGCCTAATGAGTGAGCT
AACTCACATTAATTGCGTTGCGCTCACTGCCCGCTTTCCAGTCGGGAAACCTGTCGTGCCAGCTGCATTA
ATGAATCGGCCAACGCGCGGGGAGAGGCGGTTTGCGTATTGGGCGCT
Features (pLannotate 1.2.2; 23 found; start..end, strand, type, name):
    182..770     -  rep_origin     ori: high-copy-number ColE1/pMB1/pBR322/pUC origin of replication
    941..1801    -  CDS            AmpR: β-lactamase; bla; confers resistance to ampicillin, carbenicillin, and related antibiotics
   1802..1906    -  promoter       AmpR promoter: bla
   1965..2017    -  misc_feature   bom (fragment): basis of mobility region from pBR322
   2172..2551    +  enhancer       CMV enhancer: human cytomegalovirus immediate early enhancer
   2552..2755    +  promoter       CMV promoter: human cytomegalovirus (CMV) immediate early promoter
   2751..2784    +  LTR            5' LTR (truncated) (fragment): truncated 5' long terminal repeat (LTR) from HIV-1
   2800..2818    +  promoter       T7 promoter: promoter for bacteriophage T7 RNA polymerase
   2845..2868    +  CDS            3xFLAG (fragment): three tandem FLAG® epitope tags
   2870..4018    +  CDS            Mapk8: MK08_MOUSE - Also known as Jnk1, Prkm8. Experimental evidence at protein level: Swiss-Prot protein existence level 1. Serine/threonine-protein kinase involved in various processes such as cell proliferation, differentiation, migration, transformation and programmed cell death. Extracellular stimuli such as proinflammatory cytokines or physical stress stimulate the stress- activated protein kinase/c-Jun N-terminal kinase (SAP/JNK) signaling pathway. In this cascade, two dual specificity kinases MAP2K4/MKK4 and MAP2K7/MKK7 phosphorylate and activate MAPK8/JNK1. In turn, MAPK8/JNK1 phosphorylates
   4009..4131    +  CDS            MAPK8 (fragment): MK08_HUMAN - Also known as JNK1, PRKM8, SAPK1, SAPK1C. Experimental evidence at protein level: Swiss-Prot protein existence level 1. JNK1 isoforms display different binding patterns: beta-1 preferentially binds to c-Jun, whereas alpha-1, alpha-2, and beta-2 have a similar low level of binding to both c-Jun or ATF2. However, there is no correlation between binding and phosphorylation, which is achieved at about the same efficiency by all isoforms. From Homo sapiens (Human).
   4131..4149    -  promoter       SP6 promoter: promoter for bacteriophage SP6 RNA polymerase
   4175..4399    +  polyA_signal   bGH poly(A) signal: bovine growth hormone polyadenylation signal
   4403..4424    +  promoter       SV40 promoter (fragment): SV40 enhancer and early promoter
   4445..4873    +  rep_origin     f1 ori (sequence partly withheld): f1 bacteriophage origin of replication; arrow indicates direction of (+) strand synthesis
   4887..5216    +  promoter       SV40 promoter: SV40 enhancer and early promoter
   5283..6074    +  CDS            neo: KKA2_KLEPN - Also known as kan, nptII. Experimental evidence at protein level: Swiss-Prot protein existence level 1. Resistance to kanamycin, neomycin, paromomycin, ribostamycin, butirosin and gentamicin B. From Klebsiella pneumoniae.
   6098..6256    +  CDS            ble (fragment): BLE_KLEPN - Experimental evidence at protein level: Swiss-Prot protein existence level 1. Binding protein with a strong affinity to the bleomycin family of antibiotics. Binds to CL990; an antimitotic-antibiotic compound. From Klebsiella pneumoniae.
   6251..6372    +  polyA_signal   SV40 poly(A) signal: SV40 polyadenylation signal
   6445..6461    -  protein_bind   lac operator: The lac repressor binds to the lac operator to inhibit transcription in E. coli. This inhibition can be relieved by adding lactose or isopropyl-β-D-thiogalactopyranoside (IPTG). lac repressor encoded by lacI
   6469..6499    -  promoter       lac promoter: promoter for the E. coli lac operon
   6514..6535    -  protein_bind   CAP binding site: CAP binding activates transcription in the presence of cAMP. E. coli catabolite activator protein
   6548..6640    -  CDS            lacI (fragment): lac repressor; lacI; The lac repressor binds to the lac operator to inhibit transcription in E. coli. This inhibition can be relieved by adding lactose or isopropyl-β-D-thiogalactopyranoside (IPTG).
