[The description below was written by a language model from this plasmid's Addgene catalogue record and pLannotate feature annotations shown in this document.]
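Description:
pCDNA3 Flag Jnk1a1(apf) is a mammalian expression plasmid built on the Invitrogen pcDNA3 backbone. It carries a roughly 1.4 kb human MAPK8 (JNK1, alpha-1 isoform) cDNA cloned between the HindIII and XbaI sites, both of which are retained. It is maintained in E. coli at high copy through a ColE1/pUC-type origin and selected with ampicillin via the β-lactamase gene; an f1 origin is also present, allowing single-stranded DNA production. For selection in mammalian cells, an SV40 early promoter drives a neomycin phosphotransferase gene followed by an SV40 polyadenylation signal, which permits G418 selection of stable transfectants.

The kinase coding sequence is expressed from the human cytomegalovirus immediate early enhancer and promoter and terminated by the bovine growth hormone polyadenylation signal. Flanking T7 and SP6 promoters serve as sequencing primer sites and could support in vitro transcription. An N-terminal Flag epitope allows detection and immunoprecipitation; the short segment that the automated annotation labels as a 3xFLAG fragment is consistent with a single Flag tag. That annotation also matches most of the open reading frame to mouse Mapk8 and only the 3′ end to human MAPK8. This probably reflects the close similarity of the orthologues, as the catalogue lists the insert as human.

The defining "apf" mutation replaces the dual phosphorylation motif Thr183-Pro-Tyr185 with Ala-Pro-Phe. This removes the residues that the upstream kinases MKK4 and MKK7 phosphorylate to activate JNK1, so the protein cannot be activated. Such mutants are typically used as inactive controls or dominant-interfering forms in studies of stress-activated JNK signalling and c-Jun phosphorylation.
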