Addgene plasmid #13846: pCDNA3 Flag Jnk1a1(apf)
Depositing lab: Roger Davis. Depositing organization: University of Massachusetts, Worcester. Publication: JNK1: a protein kinase stimulated by UV light and Ha-Ras that binds and phosphorylates the c-Jun activation domain. Derijard B, Hibi M, Wu IH, Barrett T, Su B, Deng T, Karin M, Davis RJ. Cell. 1994 Mar 25. 76(6):1025-37. 10.1016/0092-8674(94)90380-8 PubMed 8137421.
Backbone
  Vector backbone: pCDNA3
  Backbone manufacturer: Invitrogen
  Backbone size w/o insert (bp): 5446
  Vector type: Mammalian Expression
Growth in bacteria
  Bacterial resistance: Ampicillin, 100 μg/mL
  Growth temperature: 37°C
  Growth strain: DH5alpha
  Copy number: High Copy
Gene/Insert
  Gene/Insert name: Jnk1a1(apf) (alt name: MAPK8)
  Species: H. sapiens (human)
  Insert size (bp): 1400
  Mutation: replaced dual phosporylation motif Thr(183)-Pro-Tyr(185) with Ala-Pro-Phe
  Entrez Gene: MAPK8 (a.k.a. JNK, JNK-46, JNK1, JNK1A2, JNK21B1/2, PRKM8, SAPK1, SAPK1c)
  Tag / fusion protein: Flag (N terminal on insert)
  Cloning method: Restriction Enzyme; 5′ cloning site Hind III (not destroyed); 3′ cloning site xbaI (not destroyed)
  Sequencing primers: 5′ T7; 3′ Sp6
Terms and licenses: Academic/Nonprofit Terms; Industry Terms: Not Available to Industry
How to cite: pCDNA3 Flag Jnk1a1(apf) was a gift from Roger Davis (Addgene plasmid # 13846 ; http://n2t.net/addgene:13846 ; RRID:Addgene_13846)
