>Addgene plasmid #13846 | pCDNA3 Flag Jnk1a1(apf) | addgene partial sequence | sequence record 54300 | CMV-F 5'-CGCAAATGGGCGGTAGGCGTG-3'
CTCTCTGGCTAACTAGAGAACCCACTGCTTACTGGCTTATCGAAATTAATACGACTCACTATAGGGAGAC
CCAAGCTTCGGCAGCCAACATGGACTATAAGGACGATGATGACAAAAGCAGAAGCAAGCGTGACAACAAT
TTTTATAGTGTAGAGATTGGAGATTCTACATTCACAGTCCTGAAACGATATCAGAATTTAAAACCTATAG
GCTCAGGAGCTCAAGGAATAGTATGCGCAGCTTATGATGCCATTCTTGAAAGAAATGTTGCAATCAAGAA
GCTAAGCCGACCATTTCAGAATCAGACTCATGCCAAGCGGGCCTACAGAGAGCTAGTTCTTATGAAATGT
GTTAATCACAAAAATATAATTGGCCTTTTGAATGTTTTCACACCACAGAAATCCCTAGAAGAATTTCAAG
ATGTTTACATAGTCATGGAGCTCATGGATGCAAATCTTTGCCAAGTGATTCAGATGGAGCTAGATCATGA
AAGAATGTCCTACCTTCTCTATCAGATGCTGTGTGGAATCAAGCACCTTCATTCTGCTGGAATTATTCAT
CGGGACTTAAAGCCCAGTAATATAGTAGTAAAATCTGATTGCACTTTGAAGATTCTTGACTTCGGTCTGG
CCAGGACTGCAGGAACGAGTTTTATGATGGCGCCTTTTGTCGTCACACGGTATTACAGAGCACCCGAGGT
CATCCTTGGCATGGGCTACAAGGAAAACGTGGATTTATGGTCTGTGGGGTGCATTATGGGAGAAATGGTT
TGCCACAAAATCCTCTTTCCAGGAAGGGACTATATTGATCAGTGGAATAAAGTTATTGAACAGCTTGGAA
CACCATGTCCTGAATTCATGAAGAAA
